>Addgene plasmid #245944 | huADF S3E | addgene full sequence | sequence record 490265 | Addgene NGS Result
GACGGATCGGGAGATCTCCCGATCCCCTATGGTGCACTCTCAGTACAATCTGCTCTGATGCCGCATAGTT
AAGCCAGTATCTGCTCCCTGCTTGTGTGTTGGAGGTCGCTGAGTAGTGCGCGAGCAAAATTTAAGCTACA
ACAAGGCAAGGCTTGACCGACAATTGCATGAAGAATCTGCTTAGGGTTAGGCGTTTTGCGCTGCTTCGCG
ATGTACGGGCCAGATATACGCGTTGACATTGATTATTGACTAGTTATTAATAGTAATCAATTACGGGGTC
ATTAGTTCATAGCCCATATATGGAGTTCCGCGTTACATAACTTACGGTAAATGGCCCGCCTGGCTGACCG
CCCAACGACCCCCGCCCATTGACGTCAATAATGACGTATGTTCCCATAGTAACGCCAATAGGGACTTTCC
ATTGACGTCAATGGGTGGAGTATTTACGGTAAACTGCCCACTTGGCAGTACATCAAGTGTATCATATGCC
AAGTACGCCCCCTATTGACGTCAATGACGGTAAATGGCCCGCCTGGCATTATGCCCAGTACATGACCTTA
TGGGACTTTCCTACTTGGCAGTACATCTACGTATTAGTCATCGCTATTACCATGGTGATGCGGTTTTGGC
AGTACATCAATGGGCGTGGATAGCGGTTTGACTCACGGGGATTTCCAAGTCTCCACCCCATTGACGTCAA
TGGGAGTTTGTTTTGGCACCAAAATCAACGGGACTTTCCAAAATGTCGTAACAACTCCGCCCCATTGACG
CAAATGGGCGGTAGGCGTGTACGGTGGGAGGTCTATATAAGCAGAGCTCTCTGGCTAACTAGAGAACCCA
CTGCTTACTGGCTTATCGAAATTAATACGACTCACTATAGGGAGACCCAAGCTGGCTAGCGTTTAAACGG
GCCCTCTAGACTCGAGCGGCCGCCACTGTGCTGGATATCTGCAGAATTCACCACCATGGCCGAAGGAGTG
CAAGTAGCTGATGAAGTATGTCGCATTTTTTATGACATGAAAGTTCGTAAATGCTCCACACCAGAAGAAA
TCAAGAAAAGAAAGAAGGCTGTCATTTTTTGTCTCAGTGCAGACAAAAAGTGCATCATTGTAGAAGAAGG
CAAAGAGATCTTGGTTGGAGATGTTGGTGTAACCATAACTGATCCTTTCAAGCATTTTGTGGGAATGCTT
CCTGAAAAAGATTGTCGCTATGCTTTGTATGATGCAAGCTTTGAAACAAAAGAATCCAGAAAAGAAGAGT
TGATGTTTTTTTTGTGGGCACCAGAACTAGCACCTCTGAAAAGTAAAATGATCTATGCAAGCTCCAAGGA
TGCAATTAAAAAGAAATTTCAAGGCATAAAACATGAATGTCAAGCAAATGGACCAGAAGATCTCAATCGG
GCTTGTATTGCTGAAAAGTTAGGTGGATCCTTAATTGTAGCCTTTGAAGGATGCCCTGTGTAGAGATATC
GGTACCAAGCTTAAGTTTAAACCGCTGATCAGCCTCGACTGTGCCTTCTAGTTGCCAGCCATCTGTTGTT
TGCCCCTCCCCCGTGCCTTCCTTGACCCTGGAAGGTGCCACTCCCACTGTCCTTTCCTAATAAAATGAGG
AAATTGCATCGCATTGTCTGAGTAGGTGTCATTCTATTCTGGGGGGTGGGGTGGGGCAGGACAGCAAGGG
GGAGGATTGGGAAGACAATAGCAGGCATGCTGGGGATGCGGTGGGCTCTATGGCTTCTGAGGCGGAAAGA
ACCAGCTGGGGCTCTAGGGGGTATCCCC
[124 nt withheld, positions 1779-1902]
C
[91 nt withheld, positions 1904-1994]
A
[49 nt withheld, positions 1996-2044]
CCTTTGACGTTGGAGTCCACGTTCTTT
[37 nt withheld, positions 2072-2108]
ACCCTATCTCGGTCTATTCTTTTGATTTATAAGGGATTTTGCCGATTTCGGCCTATTGGTTAAAAAATGA
GCTGATTTAACAAAAATTTAACGCGAATTAATTCTGTGGAATGTGTGTCAGTTAGGGTGTGGAAAGTCCC
CAGGCTCCCCAGCAGGCAGAAGTATGCAAAGCATGCATCTCAATTAGTCAGCAACCAGGTGTGGAAAGTC
CCCAGGCTCCCCAGCAGGCAGAAGTATGCAAAGCATGCATCTCAATTAGTCAGCAACCATAGTCCCGCCC
CTAACTCCGCCCATCCCGCCCCTAACTCCGCCCAGTTCCGCCCATTCTCCGCCCCATGGCTGACTAATTT
TTTTTATTTATGCAGAGGCCGAGGCCGCCTCTGCCTCTGAGCTATTCCAGAAGTAGTGAGGAGGCTTTTT
TGGAGGCCTAGGCTTTTGCAAAAAGCTCCCGGGAGCTTGTATATCCATTTTCGGATCTGATCAAGAGACA
GGATGAGGATCGTTTCGCATGATTGAACAAGATGGATTGCACGCAGGTTCTCCGGCCGCTTGGGTGGAGA
GGCTATTCGGCTATGACTGGGCACAACAGACAATCGGCTGCTCTGATGCCGCCGTGTTCCGGCTGTCAGC
GCAGGGGCGCCCGGTTCTTTTTGTCAAGACCGACCTGTCCGGTGCCCTGAATGAACTGCAGGACGAGGCA
GCGCGGCTATCGTGGCTGGCCACGACGGGCGTTCCTTGCGCAGCTGTGCTCGACGTTGTCACTGAAGCGG
GAAGGGACTGGCTGCTATTGGGCGAAGTGCCGGGGCAGGATCTCCTGTCATCTCACCTTGCTCCTGCCGA
GAAAGTATCCATCATGGCTGATGCAATGCGGCGGCTGCATACGCTTGATCCGGCTACCTGCCCATTCGAC
CACCAAGCGAAACATCGCATCGAGCGAGCACGTACTCGGATGGAAGCCGGTCTTGTCGATCAGGATGATC
TGGACGAAGAGCATCAGGGGCTCGCGCCAGCCGAACTGTTCGCCAGGCTCAAGGCGCGCATGCCCGACGG
CGAGGATCTCGTCGTGACCCATGGCGATGCCTGCTTGCCGAATATCATGGTGGAAAATGGCCGCTTTTCT
GGATTCATCGACTGTGGCCGGCTGGGTGTGGCGGACCGCTATCAGGACATAGCGTTGGCTACCCGTGATA
TTGCTGAAGAGCTTGGCGGCGAATGGGCTGACCGCTTCCTCGTGCTTTACGGTATCGCCGCTCCCGATTC
GCAGCGCATCGCCTTCTATCGCCTTCTTGACGAGTTCTTCTGAGCGGGACTCTGGGGTTCGAAATGACCG
ACCAAGCGACGCCCAACCTGCCATCACGAGATTTCGATTCCACCGCCGCCTTCTATGAAAGGTTGGGCTT
CGGAATCGTTTTCCGGGACGCCGGCTGGATGATCCTCCAGCGCGGGGATCTCATGCTGGAGTTCTTCGCC
CACCCCAACTTGTTTATTGCAGCTTATAATGGTTACAAATAAAGCAATAGCATCACAAATTTCACAAATA
AAGCATTTTTTTCACTGCATTCTAGTTGTGGTTTGTCCAAACTCATCAATGTATCTTATCATGTCTGTAT
ACCGTCGACCTCTAGCTAGAGCTTGGCGTAATCATGGTCATAGCTGTTTCCTGTGTGAAATTGTTATCCG
CTCACAATTCCACACAACATACGAGCCGGAAGCATAAAGTGTAAAGCCTGGGGTGCCTAATGAGTGAGCT
AACTCACATTAATTGCGTTGCGCTCACTGCCCGCTTTCCAGTCGGGAAACCTGTCGTGCCAGCTGCATTA
ATGAATCGGCCAACGCGCGGGGAGAGGCGGTTTGCGTATTGGGCGCTCTTCCGCTTCCTCGCTCACTGAC
TCGCTGCGCTCGGTCGTTCGGCTGCGGCGAGCGGTATCAGCTCACTCAAAGGCGGTAATACGGTTATCCA
CAGAATCAGGGGATAACGCAGGAAAGAACATGTGAGCAAAAGGCCAGCAAAAGGCCAGGAACCGTAAAAA
GGCCGCGTTGCTGGCGTTTTTCCATAGGCTCCGCCCCCCTGACGAGCATCACAAAAATCGACGCTCAAGT
CAGAGGTGGCGAAACCCGACAGGACTATAAAGATACCAGGCGTTTCCCCCTGGAAGCTCCCTCGTGCGCT
CTCCTGTTCCGACCCTGCCGCTTACCGGATACCTGTCCGCCTTTCTCCCTTCGGGAAGCGTGGCGCTTTC
TCATAGCTCACGCTGTAGGTATCTCAGTTCGGTGTAGGTCGTTCGCTCCAAGCTGGGCTGTGTGCACGAA
CCCCCCGTTCAGCCCGACCGCTGCGCCTTATCCGGTAACTATCGTCTTGAGTCCAACCCGGTAAGACACG
ACTTATCGCCACTGGCAGCAGCCACTGGTAACAGGATTAGCAGAGCGAGGTATGTAGGCGGTGCTACAGA
GTTCTTGAAGTGGTGGCCTAACTACGGCTACACTAGAAGAACAGTATTTGGTATCTGCGCTCTGCTGAAG
CCAGTTACCTTCGGAAAAAGAGTTGGTAGCTCTTGATCCGGCAAACAAACCACCGCTGGTAGCGGTGGTT
TTTTTGTTTGCAAGCAGCAGATTACGCGCAGAAAAAAAGGATCTCAAGAAGATCCTTTGATCTTTTCTAC
GGGGTCTGACGCTCAGTGGAACGAAAACTCACGTTAAGGGATTTTGGTCATGAGATTATCAAAAAGGATC
TTCACCTAGATCCTTTTAAATTAAAAATGAAGTTTTAAATCAATCTAAAGTATATATGAGTAAACTTGGT
CTGACAGTTACCAATGCTTAATCAGTGAGGCACCTATCTCAGCGATCTGTCTATTTCGTTCATCCATAGT
TGCCTGACTCCCCGTCGTGTAGATAACTACGATACGGGAGGGCTTACCATCTGGCCCCAGTGCTGCAATG
ATACCGCGAGACCCACGCTCACCGGCTCCAGATTTATCAGCAATAAACCAGCCAGCCGGAAGGGCCGAGC
GCAGAAGTGGTCCTGCAACTTTATCCGCCTCCATCCAGTCTATTAATTGTTGCCGGGAAGCTAGAGTAAG
TAGTTCGCCAGTTAATAGTTTGCGCAACGTTGTTGCCATTGCTACAGGCATCGTGGTGTCACGCTCGTCG
TTTGGTATGGCTTCATTCAGCTCCGGTTCCCAACGATCAAGGCGAGTTACATGATCCCCCATGTTGTGCA
AAAAAGCGGTTAGCTCCTTCGGTCCTCCGATCGTTGTCAGAAGTAAGTTGGCCGCAGTGTTATCACTCAT
GGTTATGGCAGCACTGCATAATTCTCTTACTGTCATGCCATCCGTAAGATGCTTTTCTGTGACTGGTGAG
TACTCAACCAAGTCATTCTGAGAATAGTGTATGCGGCGACCGAGTTGCTCTTGCCCGGCGTCAATACGGG
ATAATACCGCGCCACATAGCAGAACTTTAAAAGTGCTCATCATTGGAAAACGTTCTTCGGGGCGAAAACT
CTCAAGGATCTTACCGCTGTTGAGATCCAGTTCGATGTAACCCACTCGTGCACCCAACTGATCTTCAGCA
TCTTTTACTTTCACCAGCGTTTCTGGGTGAGCAAAAACAGGAAGGCAAAATGCCGCAAAAAAGGGAATAA
GGGCGACACGGAAATGTTGAATACTCATACTCTTCCTTTTTCAATATTATTGAAGCATTTATCAGGGTTA
TTGTCTCATGAGCGGATACATATTTGAATGTATTTAGAAAAATAAACAAATAGGGGTTCCGCGCACATTT
CCCCGAAAAGTGCCACCTGACGTC
Features (pLannotate 1.2.2; 20 found; start..end, strand, type, name):
     28..80      -  misc_feature   bom (fragment): basis of mobility region from pBR322
    235..614     +  enhancer       CMV enhancer: human cytomegalovirus immediate early enhancer
    615..818     +  promoter       CMV promoter: human cytomegalovirus (CMV) immediate early promoter
    814..847     +  LTR            5' LTR (truncated) (fragment): truncated 5' long terminal repeat (LTR) from HIV-1
    863..881     +  promoter       T7 promoter: promoter for bacteriophage T7 RNA polymerase
    966..1460    +  CDS            DSTN: DEST_HUMAN - Also known as ACTDP, DSN. Experimental evidence at protein level: Swiss-Prot protein existence level 1. Actin-depolymerizing protein. Severs actin filaments (F- actin) and binds to actin monomers (G-actin). Acts in a pH-independent manner. From Homo sapiens (Human).
   1509..1733    +  polyA_signal   bGH poly(A) signal: bovine growth hormone polyadenylation signal
   1737..1758    +  promoter       SV40 promoter (fragment): SV40 enhancer and early promoter
   1779..2207    +  rep_origin     f1 ori (sequence partly withheld): f1 bacteriophage origin of replication; arrow indicates direction of (+) strand synthesis
   2221..2550    +  promoter       SV40 promoter: SV40 enhancer and early promoter
   2617..3408    +  CDS            neo: KKA2_KLEPN - Also known as kan, nptII. Experimental evidence at protein level: Swiss-Prot protein existence level 1. Resistance to kanamycin, neomycin, paromomycin, ribostamycin, butirosin and gentamicin B. From Klebsiella pneumoniae.
   3432..3590    +  CDS            ble (fragment): BLE_KLEPN - Experimental evidence at protein level: Swiss-Prot protein existence level 1. Binding protein with a strong affinity to the bleomycin family of antibiotics. Binds to CL990; an antimitotic-antibiotic compound. From Klebsiella pneumoniae.
   3585..3706    +  polyA_signal   SV40 poly(A) signal: SV40 polyadenylation signal
   3779..3795    -  protein_bind   lac operator: The lac repressor binds to the lac operator to inhibit transcription in E. coli. This inhibition can be relieved by adding lactose or isopropyl-β-D-thiogalactopyranoside (IPTG). lac repressor encoded by lacI
   3803..3833    -  promoter       lac promoter: promoter for the E. coli lac operon
   3848..3869    -  protein_bind   CAP binding site: CAP binding activates transcription in the presence of cAMP. E. coli catabolite activator protein
   3882..3974    -  CDS            lacI (fragment): lac repressor; lacI; The lac repressor binds to the lac operator to inhibit transcription in E. coli. This inhibition can be relieved by adding lactose or isopropyl-β-D-thiogalactopyranoside (IPTG).
   4157..4745    -  rep_origin     ori: high-copy-number ColE1/pMB1/pBR322/pUC origin of replication
   4916..5776    -  CDS            AmpR: β-lactamase; bla; confers resistance to ampicillin, carbenicillin, and related antibiotics
   5777..5881    -  promoter       AmpR promoter: bla
