[The description below was written by a language model from this plasmid's Addgene catalogue record and pLannotate feature annotations shown in this document.]
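Description:
huADF S3E is a mammalian expression plasmid built on the pcDNA3.1 backbone that carries human actin depolymerizing factor (ADF, also called destrin; gene DSTN) with a serine-to-glutamate substitution at position 3. Ser3 is the regulatory phosphorylation site of ADF/cofilin family proteins, and the acidic replacement mimics the phosphorylated state. According to the record, this yields a form of ADF that does not bind actin. The sequenced plasmid is 5,912 nt. In bacteria it is maintained through a high-copy ColE1/pUC-type origin and selected with ampicillin via the β-lactamase gene and its own promoter. An f1 origin is also present, which allows production of single-stranded DNA.

The DSTN coding sequence lies downstream of the human cytomegalovirus immediate-early enhancer and promoter and is followed by the bovine growth hormone polyadenylation signal, giving strong constitutive expression in transfected mammalian cells. A T7 promoter sits between the CMV promoter and the insert and could support in vitro transcription or serve as a sequencing primer site. No epitope tag or fluorescent fusion is annotated, so the protein appears to be expressed untagged. A separate cassette places the neomycin phosphotransferase gene under the SV40 early promoter with an SV40 poly(A) signal, which permits G418 selection of stable transfectants. Short annotated fragments (a truncated HIV-1 LTR match, ble, lacI, lac promoter/operator and bom) look like backbone remnants or incidental matches rather than functional parts. The cloning sites used are not specified. The construct is suited to studies of actin dynamics in which an inactive, phosphomimetic ADF is compared with wild-type or other mutant forms.
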