Addgene plasmid #245944: huADF S3E
Purpose: Expressing a non-actin binding form (phosphomimetic) of human ADF
Depositing lab: James Bamburg. Depositing organization: Colorado State University, Fort Collins.
Backbone
  Vector backbone: pcDNA3.1
  Backbone manufacturer: Unknown
  Backbone size w/o insert (bp): 5428
  Vector type: Mammalian Expression
  Selectable markers: Neomycin (select with G418)
Growth in bacteria
  Bacterial resistance: Ampicillin, 100 μg/mL
  Growth temperature: 37°C
  Growth strain: DH5alpha
  Copy number: High Copy
Gene/Insert
  Gene/Insert name: actin depolymerizing factor (ADF) (alt name: destrin)
  Species: H. sapiens (human)
  Mutation: S3E
  Entrez Gene: DSTN (a.k.a. ACTDP, ADF, HEL32, bA462D18.2)
  Promoter: CMV
  Cloning method: Restriction Enzyme; 5′ cloning site Unspecified (unknown if destroyed)
Terms and licenses: Academic/Nonprofit Terms; Industry Terms: Not Available to Industry
How to cite: huADF S3E was a gift from James Bamburg (Addgene plasmid # 245944 ; http://n2t.net/addgene:245944 ; RRID:Addgene_245944)
